Addgene plasmid #56434: EGFP-Galectin1-9
Purpose: Localization: Glycoproteins, Excitation: 488, Emission: 507
Depositing lab: Michael Davidson. Depositing organization: Florida State University, Tallahassee.
Backbone
  Vector backbone: EGFP
  Backbone size w/o insert (bp): 4750
  Vector type: Mammalian Expression
  Selectable markers: Neomycin (select with G418)
Growth in bacteria
  Bacterial resistance: Kanamycin, 50 μg/mL
  Growth temperature: 37°C
  Growth strain: DH5alpha
  Copy number: High Copy
Gene/Insert
  Gene/Insert name: Galectin1 (alt name: NM_002305.3)
  Species: H. sapiens (human)
  Entrez Gene: LGALS1 (a.k.a. GAL1, GBP)
  Promoter: CMV
  Tag / fusion protein: EGFP (N terminal on backbone)
  Cloning method: Unknown
  Sequencing primers: 5′ CMV-F; 3′ SV40pA-R
Terms and licenses: Academic/Nonprofit Terms; Industry Terms
Depositor comments: . Excitation = 488; Emission = 507
How to cite: EGFP-Galectin1-9 was a gift from Michael Davidson (Addgene plasmid # 56434 ; http://n2t.net/addgene:56434 ; RRID:Addgene_56434)
