[The description below was written by a language model from this plasmid's Addgene catalogue record.]
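Description:
EGFP-Galectin1-9 is a mammalian expression plasmid that produces human galectin-1 (LGALS1) as a fluorescent fusion protein. It is built on an EGFP backbone of about 4.75 kb (excluding the insert), in which the EGFP coding sequence is supplied by the vector and sits at the N-terminus of the inserted gene. The fusion is driven by the CMV promoter, a strong constitutive promoter widely used for high-level expression in transfected mammalian cells. The use of an SV40 polyadenylation-region primer for sequencing suggests that the transcript ends in an SV40 polyA signal, although no feature table is provided to confirm this. The plasmid is propagated in E. coli as a high-copy construct under kanamycin selection. It also carries a neomycin resistance marker, so stably transfected mammalian cells can be selected with G418. The origin of replication and the cloning method are not stated. The meaning of the "-9" suffix in the name is also not explained. It may refer to a linker length between the two fusion partners, but the record does not say so.

The construct is intended as a live-cell imaging marker. Galectin-1 is a beta-galactoside-binding lectin, and the record lists the fusion's localization target as glycoproteins. EGFP is excited at 488 nm and emits at 507 nm, so the fusion can be viewed with standard green-channel filter sets and laser lines. Typical uses would be transient or stable expression in cultured mammalian cells to follow the distribution and dynamics of galectin-1 by fluorescence microscopy.
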