>Addgene plasmid #56434 | EGFP-Galectin1-9 | depositor partial sequence | sequence record 87326 | insert sequence
GACGTCAGATCCGCTAGCGCTACCGGTCGCCACCATGGTGAGCAAGGGCGAGGAGCTGTTCACCGGGGTG
GTGCCCATCCTGGTCGAGCTGGACGGCGACGTAAACGGCCACAAGTTCAGCGTGTCCGGCGAGGGCGAGG
GCGATGCCACCTACGGCAAGCTGACCCTGAAGTTCATCTGCACCACCGGCAAGCTGCCCGTGCCCTGGCC
CACCCTCGTGACCACCCTGACCTACGGCGTGCAGTGCTTCAGCCGCTACCCCGACCACATGAAGCAGCAC
GACTTCTTCAAGTCCGCCATGCCCGAAGGCTACGTCCAGGAGCGCACCATCTTCTTCAAGGACGACGGCA
ACTACAAGACCCGCGCCGAGGTGAAGTTCGAGGGCGACACCCTGGTGAACCGCATCGAGCTGAAGGGCAT
CGACTTCAAGGAGGACGGCAACATCCTGGGGCACAAGCTGGAGTACAACTACAACAGCCACAACGTCTAT
ATCATGGCCGACAAGCAGAAGAACGGCATCAAGGTGAACTTCAAGATCCGCCACAACATCGAGGACGGCA
GCGTGCAGCTCGCCGACCACTACCAGCAGAACACCCCCATCGGCGACGGCCCCGTGCTGCTGCCCGACAA
CCACTACCTGAGCACCCAGTCCGCCCTGAGCAAAGACCCCAACGAGAAGCGCGATCACATGGTCCTGCTG
GAGTTCGTGACCGCCGCCGGGATCACTCTCGGCATGGACGAGCTGTACAAGTCCGGGAACATCCTCCTGG
ACTCAATCATGGCTTGTGGTCTGGTCGCCAGCAACCTGAATCTCAAACCTGGAGAGTGCCTTCGAGTGCG
AGGCGAGGTGGCTCCTGACGCTAAGAGCTTCGTGCTGAACCTGGGCAAAGACAGCAACAACCTGTGCCTG
CACTTCAACCCTCGCTTCAACGCCCACGGCGACGCCAACACCATCGTGTGCAACAGCAAGGACGGCGGGG
CCTGGGGGACCGAGCAGCGGGAGGCTGTCTTTCCCTTCCAGCCTGGAAGTGTTGCAGAGGTGTGCATCAC
CTTCGACCAGGCCAACCTGACCGTCAAGCTGCCAGATGGATACGAATTCAAGTTCCCCAACCGCCTCAAC
CTGGAGGCCATCAACTACATGGCAGCTGACGGTGACTTCAAGATCAAATGTGTGGCCTTTGACTGAAATC
AGCCAGCCCATGGCCCC
