>Addgene plasmid #56434 | EGFP-Galectin1-9 | addgene partial sequence | sequence record 104291 | EGFP-C 5'-CATGGTCCTGCTGGAGTTCGTG-3'
GGACGAGCTGTACAAGTCCGGGAACATCCTCCTGGACTCAATCATGGCTTGTGGTCTGGTCGCCAGCAAC
CTGAATCTCAAACCTGGAGAGTGCCTTCGAGTGCGAGGCGAGGTGGCTCCTGACGCTAAGAGCTTCGTGC
TGAACCTGGGCAAAGACAGCAACAACCTGTGCCTGCACTTCAACCCTCGCTTCAACGCCCACGGCGACGC
CAACACCATCGTGTGCAACAGCAAGGACGGCGGGGCCTGGGGGACCGAGCAGCGGGAGGCTGTCTTTCCC
TTCCAGCCTGGAAGTGTTGCAGAGGTGTGCATCACCTTCGACCAGGCCAACCTGACCGTCAAGCTGCCAG
ATGGATACGAATTCAAGTTCCCCAACCGCCTCAACCTGGAGGCCATCAACTACATGGCAGCTGACGGTGA
CTTCAAGATCAAATGTGTGGCCTTTGACTGAAATCAGCCAGCCCATGGCCCCCAATAAAGGCAGCTGCCT
CTGCTCCCTCTGAAAAAAAAAAAAAAAAAAAAAAAAAAAAAAAAAACCTCGAGGCATCTATGTCGGGTGC
GGAAAAAGAGGTAATGAAATGGCACATGGTCATAGCTGTTTCCTGACCCAGCTTTCTTGTACAAAGTGGT
AAATCTGCCGGTCTCCCTATAGTGAGTCGTATTAATTTCGATAAGCCAGGTTAACCTGCATTAATGAATC
GGCTGCAGTACCCGGACTCAGATCTCGAGCTCAAGCTTC
